>Addgene plasmid #209923 | LentiCRISPRv2puro-p120catenin(Canis)-exon4 116-138 gRNA | addgene full sequence | sequence record 419671 | Addgene NGS Result
GTCGACGGATCGGGAGATCTCCCGATCCCCTATGGTGCACTCTCAGTACAATCTGCTCTGATGCCGCATA
GTTAAGCCAGTATCTGCTCCCTGCTTGTGTGTTGGAGGTCGCTGAGTAGTGCGCGAGCAAAATTTAAGCT
ACAACAAGGCAAGGCTTGACCGACAATTGCATGAAGAATCTGCTTAGGGTTAGGCGTTTTGCGCTGCTTC
GCGATGTACGGGCCAGATATACGCGTTGACATTGATTATTGACTAGTTATTAATAGTAATCAATTACGGG
GTCATTAGTTCATAGCCCATATATGGAGTTCCGCGTTACATAACTTACGGTAAATGGCCCGCCTGGCTGA
CCGCCCAACGACCCCCGCCCATTGACGTCAATAATGACGTATGTTCCCATAGTAACGCCAATAGGGACTT
TCCATTGACGTCAATGGGTGGAGTATTTACGGTAAACTGCCCACTTGGCAGTACATCAAGTGTATCATAT
GCCAAGTACGCCCCCTATTGACGTCAATGACGGTAAATGGCCCGCCTGGCATTATGCCCAGTACATGACC
TTATGGGACTTTCCTACTTGGCAGTACATCTACGTATTAGTCATCGCTATTACCATGGTGATGCGGTTTT
GGCAGTACATCAATGGGCGTGGATAGCGGTTTGACTCACGGGGATTTCCAAGTCTCCACCCCATTGACGT
CAATGGGAGTTTGTTTTGGCACCAAAATCAACGGGACTTTCCAAAATGTCGTAACAACTCCGCCCCATTG
ACGCAAATGGGCGGTAGGCGTGTACGGTGGGAGGTCTATATAAGCAGCGCGTTTTGCCTGTACTGGGTCT
CTCTGGTTAGACCAGATCTGAGCCTGGGAGCTCTCTGGCTAACTAGGGAACCCACTGCTTAAGCCTCAAT
AAAGCTTGCCTTGAGTGCTTCAAGTAGTGTGTGCCCGTCTGTTGTGTGACTCTGGTAACTAGAGATCCCT
CAGACCCTTTTAGTCAGTGTGGAAAATCTCTAGCAGTGGCGCCCGAACAGGGACTTGAAAGCGAAAGGGA
AACCAGAGGAGCTCTCTCGACGCAGGACTCGGCTTGCTGAAGCGCGCACGGCAAGAGGCGAGGGGCGGCG
ACTGGTGAGTACGCCAAAAATTTTGACTAGCGGAGGCTAGAAGGAGAGAGATGGGTGCGAGAGCGTCAGT
ATTAAGCGGGGGAGAATTAGATCGCGATGGGAAAAAATTCGGTTAAGGCCAGGGGGAAAGAAAAAATATA
AATTAAAACATATAGTATGGGCAAGCAGGGAGCTAGAACGATTCGCAGTTAATCCTGGCCTGTTAGAAAC
ATCAGAAGGCTGTAGACAAATACTGGGACAGCTACAACCATCCCTTCAGACAGGATCAGAAGAACTTAGA
TCATTATATAATACAGTAGCAACCCTCTATTGTGTGCATCAAAGGATAGAGATAAAAGACACCAAGGAAG
CTTTAGACAAGATAGAGGAAGAGCAAAACAAAAGTAAGACCACCGCACAGCAAGCGGCCGCTGATCTTCA
GACCTGGAGGAGGAGATATGAGGGACAATTGGAGAAGTGAATTATATAAATATAAAGTAGTAAAAATTGA
ACCATTAGGAGTAGCACCCACCAAGGCAAAGAGAAGAGTGGTGCAGAGAGAAAAAAGAGCAGTGGGAATA
GGAGCTTTGTTCCTTGGGTTCTTGGGAGCAGCAGGAAGCACTATGGGCGCAGCGTCAATGACGCTGACGG
TACAGGCCAGACAATTATTGTCTGGTATAGTGCAGCAGCAGAACAATTTGCTGAGGGCTATTGAGGCGCA
ACAGCATCTGTTGCAACTCACAGTCTGGGGCATCAAGCAGCTCCAGGCAAGAATCCTGGCTGTGGAAAGA
TACCTAAAGGATCAACAGCTCCTGGGGATTTGGGGTTGCTCTGGAAAACTCATTTGCACCACTGCTGTGC
CTTGGAATGCTAGTTGGAGTAATAAATCTCTGGAACAGATTTGGAATCACACGACCTGGATGGAGTGGGA
CAGAGAAATTAACAATTACACAAGCTTAATACACTCCTTAATTGAAGAATCGCAAAACCAGCAAGAAAAG
AATGAACAAGAATTATTGGAATTAGATAAATGGGCAAGTTTGTGGAATTGGTTTAACATAACAAATTGGC
TGTGGTATATAAAATTATTCATAATGATAGTAGGAGGCTTGGTAGGTTTAAGAATAGTTTTTGCTGTACT
TTCTATAGTGAATAGAGTTAGGCAGGGATATTCACCATTATCGTTTCAGACCCACCTCCCAACCCCGAGG
GGACCCGACAGGCCCGAAGGAATAGAAGAAGAAGGTGGAGAGAGAGACAGAGACAGATCCATTCGATTAG
TGAACGGATCGGCACTGCGTGCGCCAATTCTGCAGACAAATGGCAGTATTCATCCACAATTTTAAAAGAA
AAGGGGGGATTGGGGGGTACAGTGCAGGGGAAAGAATAGTAGACATAATAGCAACAGACATACAAACTAA
AGAATTACAAAAACAAATTACAAAAATTCAAAATTTTCGGGTTTATTACAGGGACAGCAGAGATCCAGTT
TGGTTAATTAAGGTACCGAGGGCCTATTTCCCATGATTCCTTCATATTTGCATATACGATACAAGGCTGT
TAGAGAGATAATTAGAATTAATTTGACTGTAAACACAAAGATATTAGTACAAAATACGTGACGTAGAAAG
TAATAATTTCTTGGGTAGTTTGCAGTTTTAAAATTATGTTTTAAAATGGACTATCATATGCTTACCGTAA
CTTGAAAGTATTTCGATTTCTTGGCTTTATATATCTTGTGGAAAGGACGAAACACCGGGGCGTGACTTCC
GCAAGAAGTTTTAGAGCTAGAAATAGCAAGTTAAAATAAGGCTAGTCCGTTATCAACTTGAAAAAGTGGC
ACCGAGTCGGTGCTTTTTTGAATTCGCTAGCTAGGTCTTGAAAGGAGTGGGAATTGGCTCCGGTGCCCGT
CAGTGGGCAGAGCGCACATCGCCCACAGTCCCCGAGAAGTTGGGGGGAGGGGTCGGCAATTGATCCGGTG
CCTAGAGAAGGTGGCGCGGGGTAAACTGGGAAAGTGATGTCGTGTACTGGCTCCGCCTTTTTCCCGAGGG
TGGGGGAGAACCGTATATAAGTGCAGTAGTCGCCGTGAACGTTCTTTTTCGCAACGGGTTTGCCGCCAGA
ACACAGGACCGGTTCTAGAGCGCTGCCACCATGGACAAGAAGTACAGCATCGGCCTGGACATCGGCACCA
ACTCTGTGGGCTGGGCCGTGATCACCGACGAGTACAAGGTGCCCAGCAAGAAATTCAAGGTGCTGGGCAA
CACCGACCGGCACAGCATCAAGAAGAACCTGATCGGAGCCCTGCTGTTCGACAGCGGCGAAACAGCCGAG
GCCACCCGGCTGAAGAGAACCGCCAGAAGAAGATACACCAGACGGAAGAACCGGATCTGCTATCTGCAAG
AGATCTTCAGCAACGAGATGGCCAAGGTGGACGACAGCTTCTTCCACAGACTGGAAGAGTCCTTCCTGGT
GGAAGAGGATAAGAAGCACGAGCGGCACCCCATCTTCGGCAACATCGTGGACGAGGTGGCCTACCACGAG
AAGTACCCCACCATCTACCACCTGAGAAAGAAACTGGTGGACAGCACCGACAAGGCCGACCTGCGGCTGA
TCTATCTGGCCCTGGCCCACATGATCAAGTTCCGGGGCCACTTCCTGATCGAGGGCGACCTGAACCCCGA
CAACAGCGACGTGGACAAGCTGTTCATCCAGCTGGTGCAGACCTACAACCAGCTGTTCGAGGAAAACCCC
ATCAACGCCAGCGGCGTGGACGCCAAGGCCATCCTGTCTGCCAGACTGAGCAAGAGCAGACGGCTGGAAA
ATCTGATCGCCCAGCTGCCCGGCGAGAAGAAGAATGGCCTGTTCGGAAACCTGATTGCCCTGAGCCTGGG
CCTGACCCCCAACTTCAAGAGCAACTTCGACCTGGCCGAGGATGCCAAACTGCAGCTGAGCAAGGACACC
TACGACGACGACCTGGACAACCTGCTGGCCCAGATCGGCGACCAGTACGCCGACCTGTTTCTGGCCGCCA
AGAACCTGTCCGACGCCATCCTGCTGAGCGACATCCTGAGAGTGAACACCGAGATCACCAAGGCCCCCCT
GAGCGCCTCTATGATCAAGAGATACGACGAGCACCACCAGGACCTGACCCTGCTGAAAGCTCTCGTGCGG
CAGCAGCTGCCTGAGAAGTACAAAGAGATTTTCTTCGACCAGAGCAAGAACGGCTACGCCGGCTACATTG
ACGGCGGAGCCAGCCAGGAAGAGTTCTACAAGTTCATCAAGCCCATCCTGGAAAAGATGGACGGCACCGA
GGAACTGCTCGTGAAGCTGAACAGAGAGGACCTGCTGCGGAAGCAGCGGACCTTCGACAACGGCAGCATC
CCCCACCAGATCCACCTGGGAGAGCTGCACGCCATTCTGCGGCGGCAGGAAGATTTTTACCCATTCCTGA
AGGACAACCGGGAAAAGATCGAGAAGATCCTGACCTTCCGCATCCCCTACTACGTGGGCCCTCTGGCCAG
GGGAAACAGCAGATTCGCCTGGATGACCAGAAAGAGCGAGGAAACCATCACCCCCTGGAACTTCGAGGAA
GTGGTGGACAAGGGCGCTTCCGCCCAGAGCTTCATCGAGCGGATGACCAACTTCGATAAGAACCTGCCCA
ACGAGAAGGTGCTGCCCAAGCACAGCCTGCTGTACGAGTACTTCACCGTGTATAACGAGCTGACCAAAGT
GAAATACGTGACCGAGGGAATGAGAAAGCCCGCCTTCCTGAGCGGCGAGCAGAAAAAGGCCATCGTGGAC
CTGCTGTTCAAGACCAACCGGAAAGTGACCGTGAAGCAGCTGAAAGAGGACTACTTCAAGAAAATCGAGT
GCTTCGACTCCGTGGAAATCTCCGGCGTGGAAGATCGGTTCAACGCCTCCCTGGGCACATACCACGATCT
GCTGAAAATTATCAAGGACAAGGACTTCCTGGACAATGAGGAAAACGAGGACATTCTGGAAGATATCGTG
CTGACCCTGACACTGTTTGAGGACAGAGAGATGATCGAGGAACGGCTGAAAACCTATGCCCACCTGTTCG
ACGACAAAGTGATGAAGCAGCTGAAGCGGCGGAGATACACCGGCTGGGGCAGGCTGAGCCGGAAGCTGAT
CAACGGCATCCGGGACAAGCAGTCCGGCAAGACAATCCTGGATTTCCTGAAGTCCGACGGCTTCGCCAAC
AGAAACTTCATGCAGCTGATCCACGACGACAGCCTGACCTTTAAAGAGGACATCCAGAAAGCCCAGGTGT
CCGGCCAGGGCGATAGCCTGCACGAGCACATTGCCAATCTGGCCGGCAGCCCCGCCATTAAGAAGGGCAT
CCTGCAGACAGTGAAGGTGGTGGACGAGCTCGTGAAAGTGATGGGCCGGCACAAGCCCGAGAACATCGTG
ATCGAAATGGCCAGAGAGAACCAGACCACCCAGAAGGGACAGAAGAACAGCCGCGAGAGAATGAAGCGGA
TCGAAGAGGGCATCAAAGAGCTGGGCAGCCAGATCCTGAAAGAACACCCCGTGGAAAACACCCAGCTGCA
GAACGAGAAGCTGTACCTGTACTACCTGCAGAATGGGCGGGATATGTACGTGGACCAGGAACTGGACATC
AACCGGCTGTCCGACTACGATGTGGACCATATCGTGCCTCAGAGCTTTCTGAAGGACGACTCCATCGACA
ACAAGGTGCTGACCAGAAGCGACAAGAACCGGGGCAAGAGCGACAACGTGCCCTCCGAAGAGGTCGTGAA
GAAGATGAAGAACTACTGGCGGCAGCTGCTGAACGCCAAGCTGATTACCCAGAGAAAGTTCGACAATCTG
ACCAAGGCCGAGAGAGGCGGCCTGAGCGAACTGGATAAGGCCGGCTTCATCAAGAGACAGCTGGTGGAAA
CCCGGCAGATCACAAAGCACGTGGCACAGATCCTGGACTCCCGGATGAACACTAAGTACGACGAGAATGA
CAAGCTGATCCGGGAAGTGAAAGTGATCACCCTGAAGTCCAAGCTGGTGTCCGATTTCCGGAAGGATTTC
CAGTTTTACAAAGTGCGCGAGATCAACAACTACCACCACGCCCACGACGCCTACCTGAACGCCGTCGTGG
GAACCGCCCTGATCAAAAAGTACCCTAAGCTGGAAAGCGAGTTCGTGTACGGCGACTACAAGGTGTACGA
CGTGCGGAAGATGATCGCCAAGAGCGAGCAGGAAATCGGCAAGGCTACCGCCAAGTACTTCTTCTACAGC
AACATCATGAACTTTTTCAAGACCGAGATTACCCTGGCCAACGGCGAGATCCGGAAGCGGCCTCTGATCG
AGACAAACGGCGAAACCGGGGAGATCGTGTGGGATAAGGGCCGGGATTTTGCCACCGTGCGGAAAGTGCT
GAGCATGCCCCAAGTGAATATCGTGAAAAAGACCGAGGTGCAGACAGGCGGCTTCAGCAAAGAGTCTATC
CTGCCCAAGAGGAACAGCGATAAGCTGATCGCCAGAAAGAAGGACTGGGACCCTAAGAAGTACGGCGGCT
TCGACAGCCCCACCGTGGCCTATTCTGTGCTGGTGGTGGCCAAAGTGGAAAAGGGCAAGTCCAAGAAACT
GAAGAGTGTGAAAGAGCTGCTGGGGATCACCATCATGGAAAGAAGCAGCTTCGAGAAGAATCCCATCGAC
TTTCTGGAAGCCAAGGGCTACAAAGAAGTGAAAAAGGACCTGATCATCAAGCTGCCTAAGTACTCCCTGT
TCGAGCTGGAAAACGGCCGGAAGAGAATGCTGGCCTCTGCCGGCGAACTGCAGAAGGGAAACGAACTGGC
CCTGCCCTCCAAATATGTGAACTTCCTGTACCTGGCCAGCCACTATGAGAAGCTGAAGGGCTCCCCCGAG
GATAATGAGCAGAAACAGCTGTTTGTGGAACAGCACAAGCACTACCTGGACGAGATCATCGAGCAGATCA
GCGAGTTCTCCAAGAGAGTGATCCTGGCCGACGCTAATCTGGACAAAGTGCTGTCCGCCTACAACAAGCA
CCGGGATAAGCCCATCAGAGAGCAGGCCGAGAATATCATCCACCTGTTTACCCTGACCAATCTGGGAGCC
CCTGCCGCCTTCAAGTACTTTGACACCACCATCGACCGGAAGAGGTACACCAGCACCAAAGAGGTGCTGG
ACGCCACCCTGATCCACCAGAGCATCACCGGCCTGTACGAGACACGGATCGACCTGTCTCAGCTGGGAGG
CGACAAGCGACCTGCCGCCACAAAGAAGGCTGGACAGGCTAAGAAGAAGAAAGATTACAAAGACGATGAC
GATAAGGGATCCGGCGCAACAAACTTCTCTCTGCTGAAACAAGCCGGAGATGTCGAAGAGAATCCTGGAC
CGACCGAGTACAAGCCCACGGTGCGCCTCGCCACCCGCGACGACGTCCCCAGGGCCGTACGCACCCTCGC
CGCCGCGTTCGCCGACTACCCCGCCACGCGCCACACCGTCGATCCGGACCGCCACATCGAGCGGGTCACC
GAGCTGCAAGAACTCTTCCTCACGCGCGTCGGGCTCGACATCGGCAAGGTGTGGGTCGCGGACGACGGCG
CCGCGGTGGCGGTCTGGACCACGCCGGAGAGCGTCGAAGCGGGGGCGGTGTTCGCCGAGATCGGCCCGCG
CATGGCCGAGTTGAGCGGTTCCCGGCTGGCCGCGCAGCAACAGATGGAAGGCCTCCTGGCGCCGCACCGG
CCCAAGGAGCCCGCGTGGTTCCTGGCCACCGTCGGAGTCTCGCCCGACCACCAGGGCAAGGGTCTGGGCA
GCGCCGTCGTGCTCCCCGGAGTGGAGGCGGCCGAGCGCGCCGGGGTGCCCGCCTTCCTGGAGACCTCCGC
GCCCCGCAACCTCCCCTTCTACGAGCGGCTCGGCTTCACCGTCACCGCCGACGTCGAGGTGCCCGAAGGA
CCGCGCACCTGGTGCATGACCCGCAAGCCCGGTGCCTGAACGCGTTAAGTCGACAATCAACCTCTGGATT
ACAAAATTTGTGAAAGATTGACTGGTATTCTTAACTATGTTGCTCCTTTTACGCTATGTGGATACGCTGC
TTTAATGCCTTTGTATCATGCTATTGCTTCCCGTATGGCTTTCATTTTCTCCTCCTTGTATAAATCCTGG
TTGCTGTCTCTTTATGAGGAGTTGTGGCCCGTTGTCAGGCAACGTGGCGTGGTGTGCACTGTGTTTGCTG
ACGCAACCCCCACTGGTTGGGGCATTGCCACCACCTGTCAGCTCCTTTCCGGGACTTTCGCTTTCCCCCT
CCCTATTGCCACGGCGGAACTCATCGCCGCCTGCCTTGCCCGCTGCTGGACAGGGGCTCGGCTGTTGGGC
ACTGACAATTCCGTGGTGTTGTCGGGGAAATCATCGTCCTTTCCTTGGCTGCTCGCCTGTGTTGCCACCT
GGATTCTGCGCGGGACGTCCTTCTGCTACGTCCCTTCGGCCCTCAATCCAGCGGACCTTCCTTCCCGCGG
CCTGCTGCCGGCTCTGCGGCCTCTTCCGCGTCTTCGCCTTCGCCCTCAGACGAGTCGGATCTCCCTTTGG
GCCGCCTCCCCGCGTCGACTTTAAGACCAATGACTTACAAGGCAGCTGTAGATCTTAGCCACTTTTTAAA
AGAAAAGGGGGGACTGGAAGGGCTAATTCACTCCCAACGAAGACAAGATCTGCTTTTTGCTTGTACTGGG
TCTCTCTGGTTAGACCAGATCTGAGCCTGGGAGCTCTCTGGCTAACTAGGGAACCCACTGCTTAAGCCTC
AATAAAGCTTGCCTTGAGTGCTTCAAGTAGTGTGTGCCCGTCTGTTGTGTGACTCTGGTAACTAGAGATC
CCTCAGACCCTTTTAGTCAGTGTGGAAAATCTCTAGCAGGGCCCGTTTAAACCCGCTGATCAGCCTCGAC
TGTGCCTTCTAGTTGCCAGCCATCTGTTGTTTGCCCCTCCCCCGTGCCTTCCTTGACCCTGGAAGGTGCC
ACTCCCACTGTCCTTTCCTAATAAAATGAGGAAATTGCATCGCATTGTCTGAGTAGGTGTCATTCTATTC
TGGGGGGTGGGGTGGGGCAGGACAGCAAGGGGGAGGATTGGGAAGACAATAGCAGGCATGCTGGGGATGC
GGTGGGCTCTATGGCTTCTGAGGCGGAAAGAACCAGCTGGGGCTCTAGGGGGTATCCCC
[124 nt withheld, positions 9300-9423]
C
[91 nt withheld, positions 9425-9515]
A
[49 nt withheld, positions 9517-9565]
CCTTTGACGTTGGAGTCCACGTTCTTT
[37 nt withheld, positions 9593-9629]
ACCCTATCTCGGTCTATTCTTTTGATTTATAAGGGATTTTGCCGATTTCGGCCTATTGGTTAAAAAATGA
GCTGATTTAACAAAAATTTAACGCGAATTAATTCTGTGGAATGTGTGTCAGTTAGGGTGTGGAAAGTCCC
CAGGCTCCCCAGCAGGCAGAAGTATGCAAAGCATGCATCTCAATTAGTCAGCAACCAGGTGTGGAAAGTC
CCCAGGCTCCCCAGCAGGCAGAAGTATGCAAAGCATGCATCTCAATTAGTCAGCAACCATAGTCCCGCCC
CTAACTCCGCCCATCCCGCCCCTAACTCCGCCCAGTTCCGCCCATTCTCCGCCCCATGGCTGACTAATTT
TTTTTATTTATGCAGAGGCCGAGGCCGCCTCTGCCTCTGAGCTATTCCAGAAGTAGTGAGGAGGCTTTTT
TGGAGGCCTAGGCTTTTGCAAAAAGCTCCCGGGAGCTTGTATATCCATTTTCGGATCTGATCAGCACGTG
TTGACAATTAATCATCGGCATAGTATATCGGCATAGTATAATACGACAAGGTGAGGAACTAAACCATGGC
CAAGTTGACCAGTGCCGTTCCGGTGCTCACCGCGCGCGACGTCGCCGGAGCGGTCGAGTTCTGGACCGAC
CGGCTCGGGTTCTCCCGGGACTTCGTGGAGGACGACTTCGCCGGTGTGGTCCGGGACGACGTGACCCTGT
TCATCAGCGCGGTCCAGGACCAGGTGGTGCCGGACAACACCCTGGCCTGGGTGTGGGTGCGCGGCCTGGA
CGAGCTGTACGCCGAGTGGTCGGAGGTCGTGTCCACGAACTTCCGGGACGCCTCCGGGCCGGCCATGACC
GAGATCGGCGAGCAGCCGTGGGGGCGGGAGTTCGCCCTGCGCGACCCGGCCGGCAACTGCGTGCACTTCG
TGGCCGAGGAGCAGGACTGACACGTGCTACGAGATTTCGATTCCACCGCCGCCTTCTATGAAAGGTTGGG
CTTCGGAATCGTTTTCCGGGACGCCGGCTGGATGATCCTCCAGCGCGGGGATCTCATGCTGGAGTTCTTC
GCCCACCCCAACTTGTTTATTGCAGCTTATAATGGTTACAAATAAAGCAATAGCATCACAAATTTCACAA
ATAAAGCATTTTTTTCACTGCATTCTAGTTGTGGTTTGTCCAAACTCATCAATGTATCTTATCATGTCTG
TATACCGTCGACCTCTAGCTAGAGCTTGGCGTAATCATGGTCATAGCTGTTTCCTGTGTGAAATTGTTAT
CCGCTCACAATTCCACACAACATACGAGCCGGAAGCATAAAGTGTAAAGCCTGGGGTGCCTAATGAGTGA
GCTAACTCACATTAATTGCGTTGCGCTCACTGCCCGCTTTCCAGTCGGGAAACCTGTCGTGCCAGCTGCA
TTAATGAATCGGCCAACGCGCGGGGAGAGGCGGTTTGCGTATTGGGCGCTCTTCCGCTTCCTCGCTCACT
GACTCGCTGCGCTCGGTCGTTCGGCTGCGGCGAGCGGTATCAGCTCACTCAAAGGCGGTAATACGGTTAT
CCACAGAATCAGGGGATAACGCAGGAAAGAACATGTGAGCAAAAGGCCAGCAAAAGGCCAGGAACCGTAA
AAAGGCCGCGTTGCTGGCGTTTTTCCATAGGCTCCGCCCCCCTGACGAGCATCACAAAAATCGACGCTCA
AGTCAGAGGTGGCGAAACCCGACAGGACTATAAAGATACCAGGCGTTTCCCCCTGGAAGCTCCCTCGTGC
GCTCTCCTGTTCCGACCCTGCCGCTTACCGGATACCTGTCCGCCTTTCTCCCTTCGGGAAGCGTGGCGCT
TTCTCATAGCTCACGCTGTAGGTATCTCAGTTCGGTGTAGGTCGTTCGCTCCAAGCTGGGCTGTGTGCAC
GAACCCCCCGTTCAGCCCGACCGCTGCGCCTTATCCGGTAACTATCGTCTTGAGTCCAACCCGGTAAGAC
ACGACTTATCGCCACTGGCAGCAGCCACTGGTAACAGGATTAGCAGAGCGAGGTATGTAGGCGGTGCTAC
AGAGTTCTTGAAGTGGTGGCCTAACTACGGCTACACTAGAAGAACAGTATTTGGTATCTGCGCTCTGCTG
AAGCCAGTTACCTTCGGAAAAAGAGTTGGTAGCTCTTGATCCGGCAAACAAACCACCGCTGGTAGCGGTG
GTTTTTTTGTTTGCAAGCAGCAGATTACGCGCAGAAAAAAAGGATCTCAAGAAGATCCTTTGATCTTTTC
TACGGGGTCTGACGCTCAGTGGAACGAAAACTCACGTTAAGGGATTTTGGTCATGAGATTATCAAAAAGG
ATCTTCACCTAGATCCTTTTAAATTAAAAATGAAGTTTTAAATCAATCTAAAGTATATATGAGTAAACTT
GGTCTGACAGTTACCAATGCTTAATCAGTGAGGCACCTATCTCAGCGATCTGTCTATTTCGTTCATCCAT
AGTTGCCTGACTCCCCGTCGTGTAGATAACTACGATACGGGAGGGCTTACCATCTGGCCCCAGTGCTGCA
ATGATACCGCGAGACCCACGCTCACCGGCTCCAGATTTATCAGCAATAAACCAGCCAGCCGGAAGGGCCG
AGCGCAGAAGTGGTCCTGCAACTTTATCCGCCTCCATCCAGTCTATTAATTGTTGCCGGGAAGCTAGAGT
AAGTAGTTCGCCAGTTAATAGTTTGCGCAACGTTGTTGCCATTGCTACAGGCATCGTGGTGTCACGCTCG
TCGTTTGGTATGGCTTCATTCAGCTCCGGTTCCCAACGATCAAGGCGAGTTACATGATCCCCCATGTTGT
GCAAAAAAGCGGTTAGCTCCTTCGGTCCTCCGATCGTTGTCAGAAGTAAGTTGGCCGCAGTGTTATCACT
CATGGTTATGGCAGCACTGCATAATTCTCTTACTGTCATGCCATCCGTAAGATGCTTTTCTGTGACTGGT
GAGTACTCAACCAAGTCATTCTGAGAATAGTGTATGCGGCGACCGAGTTGCTCTTGCCCGGCGTCAATAC
GGGATAATACCGCGCCACATAGCAGAACTTTAAAAGTGCTCATCATTGGAAAACGTTCTTCGGGGCGAAA
ACTCTCAAGGATCTTACCGCTGTTGAGATCCAGTTCGATGTAACCCACTCGTGCACCCAACTGATCTTCA
GCATCTTTTACTTTCACCAGCGTTTCTGGGTGAGCAAAAACAGGAAGGCAAAATGCCGCAAAAAAGGGAA
TAAGGGCGACACGGAAATGTTGAATACTCATACTCTTCCTTTTTCAATATTATTGAAGCATTTATCAGGG
TTATTGTCTCATGAGCGGATACATATTTGAATGTATTTAGAAAAATAAACAAATAGGGGTTCCGCGCACA
TTTCCCCGAAAAGTGCCACCTGAC
Features (pLannotate 1.2.2; 33 found; start..end, strand, type, name):
     31..83      -  misc_feature   bom (fragment): basis of mobility region from pBR322
    238..617     +  enhancer       CMV enhancer: human cytomegalovirus immediate early enhancer
    618..817     +  promoter       CMV promoter: human cytomegalovirus (CMV) immediate early promoter
    835..1015    +  LTR            5' LTR (truncated): truncated 5' long terminal repeat (LTR) from HIV-1
   1062..1187    +  misc_feature   HIV-1 Ψ: packaging signal of human immunodeficiency virus type 1
   1171..1534    +  CDS            HIV-1 gag (fragment): gag protein from human immunodeficiency virus 1; gag
   1680..1913    +  misc_feature   RRE: The Rev response element (RRE) of HIV-1 allows for Rev-dependent mRNA export from the nucleus to the cytoplasm.
   2290..2390    +  CDS            Rev (fragment): human immunodeficiency virus 1 (HIV-1) Rev protein; rev; enhances nuclear export of unspliced and incompletely spliced viral mRNAs
   2440..2557    +  misc_feature   cPPT/CTS: central polypurine tract and central termination sequence of HIV-1
   2608..2848    +  promoter       U6 promoter: RNA polymerase III promoter for human U6 snRNA
   2878..2953    +  misc_RNA       gRNA scaffold: guide RNA scaffold for the Streptococcus pyogenes CRISPR/Cas9 system
   2971..2989    +  CDS            small t antigen (fragment): SV40 (simian virus 40) small t antigen
   3015..3226    +  promoter       EF-1α core promoter: core promoter for human elongation factor EF-1α
   3251..7354    +  CDS            Cas9: Cas9 (Csn1) endonuclease from the Streptococcus pyogenes Type II CRISPR/Cas system generates RNA-guided double strand breaks in DNA
   7492..8089    +  CDS            PuroR (fragment): puromycin N-acetyltransferase; pac from Streptomyces; confers resistance to puromycin
   8105..8693    +  misc_feature   WPRE: woodchuck hepatitis virus posttranscriptional regulatory element
   8744..8763    +  misc_feature   cPPT/CTS (fragment): central polypurine tract and central termination sequence of HIV-1
   8765..8998    +  LTR            3' LTR (ΔU3): self-inactivating 3' long terminal repeat (LTR) from HIV-1
   9030..9254    +  polyA_signal   bGH poly(A) signal: bovine growth hormone polyadenylation signal
   9258..9279    +  promoter       SV40 promoter (fragment): SV40 enhancer and early promoter
   9300..9728    +  rep_origin     f1 ori (sequence partly withheld): f1 bacteriophage origin of replication; arrow indicates direction of (+) strand synthesis
   9742..10071   +  promoter       SV40 promoter: SV40 enhancer and early promoter
  10119..10166   +  promoter       EM7 promoter: synthetic bacterial promoter&nbsp
  10185..10559   +  CDS            BleoR: antibiotic-binding protein; Sh ble from Streptoalloteichus hindustanus; confers resistance to bleomycin, phleomycin, and Zeocin™
  10569..10694   +  CDS            ble (fragment): BLE_KLEPN - Experimental evidence at protein level: Swiss-Prot protein existence level 1. Binding protein with a strong affinity to the bleomycin family of antibiotics. Binds to CL990; an antimitotic-antibiotic compound. From Klebsiella pneumoniae.
  10689..10810   +  polyA_signal   SV40 poly(A) signal: SV40 polyadenylation signal
  10881..10903   -  protein_bind   lac operator (fragment): The lac repressor binds to the lac operator to inhibit transcription in E. coli. This inhibition can be relieved by adding lactose or isopropyl-β-D-thiogalactopyranoside (IPTG). lac repressor encoded by lacI
  10907..10937   -  promoter       lac promoter: promoter for the E. coli lac operon
  10952..10973   -  protein_bind   CAP binding site: CAP binding activates transcription in the presence of cAMP. E. coli catabolite activator protein
  10986..11078   -  CDS            lacI (fragment): lac repressor; lacI; The lac repressor binds to the lac operator to inhibit transcription in E. coli. This inhibition can be relieved by adding lactose or isopropyl-β-D-thiogalactopyranoside (IPTG).
  11261..11849   -  rep_origin     ori: high-copy-number ColE1/pMB1/pBR322/pUC origin of replication
  12020..12880   -  CDS            AmpR: β-lactamase; bla; confers resistance to ampicillin, carbenicillin, and related antibiotics
  12881..12985   -  promoter       AmpR promoter: bla
