[The description below was written by a language model from this plasmid's Addgene catalogue record and pLannotate feature annotations shown in this document.]
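Description:
LentiCRISPRv2puro-p120catenin(Canis)-exon4 116-138 gRNA is a 13,013 bp all-in-one lentiviral CRISPR plasmid built on the LentiCRISPRv2puro backbone and designed to knock out the dog CTNND1 gene, which encodes p120-catenin. As the name indicates, the guide is directed at exon 4 of the canine gene. It is propagated in E. coli through a high-copy ColE1/pUC-type origin with ampicillin selection (AmpR under its own bla promoter). The backbone also carries an f1 origin and an SV40/EM7-driven bleomycin/Zeocin resistance cassette lying outside the viral transfer region.

The transfer region follows a third-generation, self-inactivating design. A CMV enhancer/promoter replaces the U3 portion of a truncated HIV-1 5' LTR to drive genomic RNA production in packaging cells. It is followed by the Ψ packaging signal with a partial gag sequence, the RRE for Rev-dependent nuclear export, and the cPPT/CTS. The region ends with a WPRE, which enhances transcript expression, and a ΔU3 3' LTR, with a bGH polyadenylation signal downstream.

Between these elements sit two expression units. A human U6 RNA polymerase III promoter transcribes the CTNND1-targeting spacer, which falls in the short unannotated gap before the Streptococcus pyogenes gRNA scaffold. An EF-1α core promoter drives S. pyogenes Cas9, followed by a puromycin N-acetyltransferase coding sequence. The feature table does not annotate the linker between Cas9 and PuroR.

Transduced cells therefore receive guide, nuclease and puromycin selection marker from a single integrated provirus. The construct is suited to generating CTNND1-deficient canine cell lines. The associated work concerns collective migration of epithelial cells.
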