Addgene plasmid #209923: LentiCRISPRv2puro-p120catenin(Canis)-exon4 116-138 gRNA
Purpose: A knock-out vector for the dog CTNND1
Depositing lab: Michiyuki Matsuda. Depositing organization: Kyoto University, Graduate School of Biostudies. Publication: Low-affinity ligands of the epidermal growth factor receptor are long-range signal transmitters in collective cell migration of epithelial cells. Deguchi E, Lin S, Hirayama D, Matsuda K, Tanave A, Sumiyama K, Tsukiji S, Otani T, Furuse M, Sorkin A, Matsuda M, Terai K. Cell Rep. 2024 Nov 14;43(11):114986. doi: 10.1016/j.celrep.2024.114986. PubMed 39546398.
Backbone
  Vector backbone: LentiCRISPRv2puro
  Backbone manufacturer: https://www.addgene.org/52961/
  Total vector size (bp): 13013
  Vector type: Lentiviral, CRISPR
  Selectable markers: Puromycin
Growth in bacteria
  Bacterial resistance: Ampicillin, 100 μg/mL
  Growth temperature: 37°C
  Growth strain: NEB Stable
  Copy number: Unknown
Gene/Insert
  Gene/Insert name: A gRNA targeting the dog CTNND1 gene.
Terms and licenses: Academic/Nonprofit Terms; Industry Terms: Not Available to Industry
How to cite: LentiCRISPRv2puro-p120catenin(Canis)-exon4 116-138 gRNA was a gift from Michiyuki Matsuda (Addgene plasmid # 209923 ; http://n2t.net/addgene:209923 ; RRID:Addgene_209923)
